Addgene plasmid #207571: pAcrTCas9_scr
Purpose: AcrIIC1-mediated inhibition of ThermoCas9 cleavage activity in E. coli
Depositing lab: John van der Oost. Depositing organization: Wageningen University, Department Agrotechnology & Food Sciences. Publication: Characterization of the AcrIIC1 anti‒CRISPR protein for Cas9‒based genome engineering in E. coli. Trasanidou D, Potocnik A, Barendse P, Mohanraju P, Bouzetos E, Karpouzis E, Desmet A, van Kranenburg R, van der Oost J, Staals RHJ, Mougiakos I. Commun Biol. 2023 Oct 13;6(1):1042. doi: 10.1038/s42003-023-05418-5. PubMed 37833505.
Backbone
  Vector backbone: pACYC184
  Vector type: Bacterial Expression
Growth in bacteria
  Bacterial resistance: Chloramphenicol, 25 μg/mL
  Growth temperature: 37°C
  Growth strain: DH5alpha
  Copy number: Low Copy
Gene/Insert
  Gene/Insert name: Prha_AcrIIC1Nme_Plac/tet_ThermoCas9_PlacI_lacI_PJ23119_sgRNA(scrambled non-targeting spacer)
  gRNA/shRNA sequence: CTAGATCCGCAGTAACCCCATGGGTCATAGTTCCCCTGAGATTATCGCTGTGGTATAATGAAAGTTATACCACAGCAATGATCTCAGGGTTACTATGATAAGGGCTTTCTGCCTATAGGCAGACTGACCCGTGGCGTTGGGGATCGCCTATCGCCCGCTTTCTTCGGGCATTCCCCACTCTTAGGCG
  Species: Geobacillus thermodenitrificans T12 (thermocas9); Neisseria meningitidis (acriic1nme)
  Mutation: Wild-type
  Cloning method: Gibson Cloning
Terms and licenses: Academic/Nonprofit Terms; Industry Terms: Not Available to Industry
How to cite: pAcrTCas9_scr was a gift from John van der Oost (Addgene plasmid # 207571 ; http://n2t.net/addgene:207571 ; RRID:Addgene_207571)
