[The description below was written by a language model from this plasmid's Addgene catalogue record and pLannotate feature annotations shown in this document.]
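Description:
pAcrTCas9_scr is a low-copy bacterial expression plasmid built on the pACYC184 backbone for use in E. coli. It replicates from the p15A origin, which is compatible with ColE1-type plasmids, and is selected with chloramphenicol through the cat gene and its native promoter. Remnants of the pACYC184 tetracycline resistance gene, an IS1 fragment and a few small predicted ORF fragments also appear in the annotation. These are backbone leftovers rather than functional parts.

The insert, assembled by Gibson cloning, combines four modules. A rhamnose-inducible rhaB promoter drives the anti-CRISPR protein AcrIIC1 from Neisseria meningitidis. A hybrid lac/tet promoter (a tet promoter followed by a lac operator) controls wild-type ThermoCas9 from Geobacillus thermodenitrificans T12. A lacI gene under its own promoter supplies the repressor that keeps ThermoCas9 expression IPTG-responsive. The constitutive J23119 promoter transcribes a single guide RNA carrying a scrambled, non-targeting spacer. The automated feature table does not annotate the AcrIIC1, ThermoCas9 or sgRNA sequences. The large unannotated stretch between the rhaB promoter and the reverse-oriented lac operator/tet promoter presumably holds the two coding sequences in convergent orientation, but this is inferred from the layout rather than stated in the record.

Independent induction of the nuclease and its inhibitor lets users test how AcrIIC1 suppresses ThermoCas9 cleavage in E. coli. With its non-targeting guide, this version most likely serves as the negative control alongside plasmids carrying a genome-targeting spacer, in work characterizing AcrIIC1 as a regulator for Cas9-based genome engineering.
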