Features (pLannotate 1.2.2; 16 found; start..end, strand, type, name):
    127..786     -  CDS            CmR: chloramphenicol acetyltransferase; cat; confers resistance to chloramphenicol
    787..889     -  promoter       cat promoter: promoter of the E. coli cat gene encoding chloramphenicol acetyltransferase
   1010..1153    +  mobile_element IS1 (fragment): prokaryotic transposable element IS1
   1272..1327    -  rep_origin     RSF ori (fragment): Plasmids containing the RSF 1030 origin of replication can be propagated in E. coli cells that contain additional plasmids with compatible origins.
   1415..1960    -  rep_origin     p15A ori: Plasmids containing the medium-copy-number p15A origin of replication can be propagated in E. coli cells that contain a second plasmid with the ColE1 origin.
   1993..2111    +  promoter       rhaB promoter: promoter of the E. coli rhaBAD operon, conferring tight induction with L-rhamnose and repression with D-glucose in the presence of RhaR and RhaS (Giacalone et al., 2006)
   5778..5802    -  protein_bind   lac operator: The lac repressor binds to the lac operator to inhibit transcription in E. coli. This inhibition can be relieved by adding lactose or isopropyl-β-D-thiogalactopyranoside (IPTG). lac repressor encoded by lacI
   5809..5837    -  promoter       tet promoter: E. coli promoter for tetracycline efflux protein gene
   5938..6217    +  CDS            TcR (fragment): tetracycline efflux protein; tet; confers resistance to tetracycline
   6225..6302    +  promoter       lacI promoter: lacI
   6303..7385    +  CDS            lacI: lac repressor; lacI; The lac repressor binds to the lac operator to inhibit transcription in E. coli. This inhibition can be relieved by adding lactose or isopropyl-β-D-thiogalactopyranoside (IPTG).
   7446..7480    +  promoter       J23119 promoter: bacterial promoter (Registry of Standard Biological Parts BBa J23119)
   7946..8071    -  CDS            YPB1_ECOLX (fragment): Protein predicted: Swiss-Prot protein existence level 4. From Escherichia coli.
   8207..8300    +  CDS            TcR (fragment): tetracycline efflux protein; tet; confers resistance to tetracycline
   8297..8354    -  CDS            TcR (fragment): tetracycline efflux protein; tet; confers resistance to tetracycline
   8341..8439    +  CDS            YPB2_ECOLX (fragment): Protein predicted: Swiss-Prot protein existence level 4. From Escherichia coli.
>Addgene plasmid #207571 | pAcrTCas9_scr | addgene full sequence | sequence record 409764 | Addgene NGS Result
GACCCTGCCCTGAACCGACGACCGGGTCGAATTTGCTTTCGAATTTCTGCCATTCATCCGCTTATTATCA
CTTATTCAGGCGTAGCAACCAGGCGTTTAAGGGCACCAATAACTGCCTTAAAAAAATTACGCCCCGCCCT
GCCACTCATCGCAGTACTGTTGTAATTCATTAAGCATTCTGCCGACATGGAAGCCATCACAAACGGCATG
ATGAACCTGAATCGCCAGCGGCATCAGCACCTTGTCGCCTTGCGTATAATATTTGCCCATGGTGAAAACG
GGGGCGAAGAAGTTGTCCATATTGGCCACGTTTAAATCAAAACTGGTGAAACTCACCCAGGGATTGGCTG
AGACGAAAAACATATTCTCAATAAACCCTTTAGGGAAATAGGCCAGGTTTTCACCGTAACACGCCACATC
TTGCGAATATATGTGTAGAAACTGCCGGAAATCGTCGTGGTATTCACTCCAGAGCGATGAAAACGTTTCA
GTTTGCTCATGGAAAACGGTGTAACAAGGGTGAACACTATCCCATATCACCAGCTCACCGTCTTTCATTG
CCATACGGAATTCCGGATGAGCATTCATCAGGCGGGCAAGAATGTGAATAAAGGCCGGATAAAACTTGTG
CTTATTTTTCTTTACGGTCTTTAAAAAGGCCGTAATATCCAGCTGAACGGTCTGGTTATAGGTACATTGA
GCAACTGACTGAAATGCCTCAAAATGTTCTTTACGATGCCATTGGGATATATCAACGGTGGTATATCCAG
TGATTTTTTTCTCCATTTTAGCTTCCTTAGCTCCTGAAAATCTCGATAACTCAAAAAATACGCCCGGTAG
TGATCTTATTTCATTATGGTGAAAGTTGGAACCTCTTACGTGCCGATCAACGTCTCATTTTCGCCAAAAG
TTGGCCCAGGGCTTCCCGGTATCAACAGGGACACCAGGATTTATTTATTCTGCGAAGTGATCTTCCGTCA
CAGGTATTTATTCGGCGCAAAGTGCGTCGGGTGATGCTGCCAACTTACTGATTTAGTGTATGATGGTGTT
TTTGAGGTGCTCCAGTGGCTTCTGTTTCTATCAGCTGTCCCTCCTGTTCAGCTACTGACGGGGTGGTGCG
TAACGGCAAAAGCACCGCCGGACATCAGCGCTAGCGGAGTGTATACTGGCTTACTATGTTGGCACTGATG
AGGGTGTCAGTGAAGTGCTTCATGTGGCAGGAGAAAAAAGGCTGCACCGGTGCGTCAGCAGAATATGTGA
TACAGGATATATTCCGCTTCCTCGCTCACTGACTCGCTACGCTCGGTCGTTCGACTGCGGCGAGCGGAAA
TGGCTTACGAACGGGGCGGAGATTTCCTGGAAGATGCCAGGAAGATACTTAACAGGGAAGTGAGAGGGCC
GCGGCAAAGCCGTTTTTCCATAGGCTCCGCCCCCCTGACAAGCATCACGAAATCTGACGCTCAAATCAGT
GGTGGCGAAACCCGACAGGACTATAAAGATACCAGGCGTTTCCCCCTGGCGGCTCCCTCGTGCGCTCTCC
TGTTCCTGCCTTTCGGTTTACCGGTGTCATTCCGCTGTTATGGCCGCGTTTGTCTCATTCCACGCCTGAC
ACTCAGTTCCGGGTAGGCAGTTCGCTCCAAGCTGGACTGTATGCACGAACCCCCCGTTCAGTCCGACCGC
TGCGCCTTATCCGGTAACTATCGTCTTGAGTCCAACCCGGAAAGACATGCAAAAGCACCACTGGCAGCAG
CCACTGGTAATTGATTTAGAGGAGTTAGTCTTGAAGTCATGCGCCGGTTAAGGCTAAACTGAAAGGACAA
GTTTTGGTGACTGCGCTCCTCCAAGCCAGTTACCTCGGTTCAAAGAGTTGGTAGCTCAGAGAACCTTCGA
AAAACCGCCCTGCAAGGCGGTTTTTTCGTTTTCAGAGCAAGAGATTACGCGCAGACCAAAACGATCTCAA
GAAGATCATCTTATTAATCAGATAAAATATTTCACCACAATTCAGCAAATTGTGAACATCATCACGTTCA
TCTTTCCCTGGTTGCCAATGGCCCATTTTCCTGTCAGTAACGAGAAGGTCGCGAATTCAGGCGCTTTTTA
GACTGGTCGTAGGGAGACCACAACGGTTTCCCTCTAGAAATAATTTTGTTTAACTATAAGAAGGAGATAT
ACATATGAATAAAACATATAAAATCGGAAAAAATGCGGGATATGACGGCTGCGGGTTATGTTTAGCCGCG
ATCTCAGAAAATGAAGCTATTAAAGTTAAGTATCTGCGCGATATCTGTCCAGACTATGACGGCGACGACA
AAGCTGAGGACTGGCTGAGATGGGGAACGGATAGCCGCGTGAAAGCTGCGGCTTTAGAAATGGAGCAATA
TGCTTATACGTCGGTTGGGATGGCGTCATGTTGGGAGTTTGTTGAACTATGAGTCGACAGGATTAAACAA
AAATGGCCCGCTTCATAAGCAGGCCATTTTGTCTGATTTATAACGGACGGATAGTTTCCCCGGCTTTCGA
ATGAGAAGATGACGCCACCCCAACTCTCTTTTCCCCTCTCACTTTGTAGATGTTGCCTAGCACATCTACT
TGGTATTTCTCGAATCGTTTGAGGGTTCTTGAACCGATGCTGCGGAGCGAAAAGTTGTTATCATGGCTAA
CCAAACTTAACCCTCCATTGGAGGAGTCGATGGTTTGATAATAGGCGAACAGATCCTTAATTTTGATTTC
TTCCCCCACAGCAGTCTTTATTGTTTTTTCTCGGGGAAATTCGATACGGATAAGATCATTTGGGTATAGA
CTGAATCGGAATGTATAGTCCTCCGTCATTTCCTTCCACTCAGAGTACGGTTTGTTCGGCTCGATCGCCT
TGTTTGGCAAGATCCCTTTCATCATATCTATTGTATAGATAGGGACACAATAATATTTGCCATCTTTCTC
AAAGACGTCGACCCGCACGATGTTGCTGTTGTAGGCGACTGTTTTGCCATCGTTGAGCGGAATAACTTGA
TTTGTCGTATCGATGATTTTGATTGTTCGGATGATAGGACCTAGTTCTCCGTTCTTCTTCGGTTTATACA
GAGGCTCTTGAAACGCCTTTTTTGGGTCATTGTTATGTTCAAGCAACCGTTGGCGAATGGCTTCATATGT
CCTTGGATCGCTTTCTTTCCCGTACATTGGGAAATGACCTGTTTTATCCAGTTGGATCTCGGATAGTTTC
TTTTTGACGACCGTCTGTATTTTTCCGCTCCGTTCGTCGATGCCGATATAACGCCGCAATGTTTCTTGAT
GAGCCGCTCCTGTTATGCTCCGCTTCGGCATTCGGGAGACAAAAACCGGCTGCAACGATTCGAGTTTCTC
GTTATCATAATTTCCAAGATTGAGAGCTTTTATACTCTCCTTTGGATTTTTTGATAAACGCGCCTGCAGT
TCATCAGCAAAGTGCGGCCAAGGCTGCGGAAACTGCGGATCCGTCTTTTTGGACAGTTCTTTGTTTTGTT
CGCGCCGTTGATAGAAGGCGGTGACTCGGGCGATATCGCTCGGCGTTGTGCAGGCGACGATGGCAGCATC
GACGGCATGATGCAAATTCGATTCTTCCCGGTTTTTGTTAAAATTCCAACGGCTGCGTAAATGGGCGGTA
ATACGGCCGTTGACCGTGTATACTTTTTGTTTGTCATCGCTGTCGGCGAATTTGAGATGTTCGCGAATAA
AGTTAGCCAAGAAGCGTGAGATATAACGGGTATCATTTAGATTACGATTTTTAAACTCATTTTCTTCGTT
TTCATCGTAATGAAGCCGAAGGAGTCGATCCCGCTTCTTTTTCGAAAACTGCTTATTTGTCAAGACAAAC
GTCTCGAACTGTTGCCAACGTTCTGAGCCTAATCCTAAATATTCAGCTGGGGTGCGGTTTCCTTTTTCAC
GGTTCTCCTTTGTCAACACAAGAACTTTATTGGTATAGCTATCGTCCAAGCTTCGGCTGTATGGAATCAC
ATGGTCGACTTCTGTATAGCCTGGTTCGAGCAACCGCTCGATTTCGATCGGTTGGAGTGAATAGGCACAT
TTTCCGTTTTGTTCGCTCCATAGTTTGAATTTCACAATGTCAAGCCCAGTTGGATTGAGCGTCAGCCCAT
ATTCAACAAGTTGGCGAATGGCAGTTTCGTTTTTCTTTCGGTTTCCTTCCTGTTCTTTCTGCATTTTACG
TCGTTCATCAAAGGATTGTGATAGTTCCCGGGCCAGTTCGATATGGATGGAGACCGGTGAGCCGTACTTT
TTGATAATGGCATTGACCACTTTGCGTGCCTGTGTCAGTGCGCGCATGACGACCGGATTGGCGATCGGCG
GAATGTTCGGCAGCAATACCGTTTTCTGTTTTTTCTTTGGCCCTGTAAATGTATATCCTGCTCGTTCACA
AGCGGTTGAGTAGACTTCGCCTTGTTCCATATATGGAAGGATGTTGCGAAGCGCTTTAAGGGATAGATGA
CCAAACTTAGAAAACGATAAGTTTAAAAGTTCTTCAATCAATTCTTCATCATAGACTTTATCCGCTAGAT
TTTCCATTCGTTTTCCATTTTGTTCGTATTCGTTTCGCAAGTAACTGCGAATGTCGGTGTCGTCTTTAAA
CATCGTTAATGCGTAGCCAAATGTATCAAAATCAATCGGACGAAATGATTTTGCTGCTCCTTTGCCATAG
ACGCTGTCGATCGCTTTCCGTATTTTATGATAGGCGCCGAGTTCAAGGAAGCGAACTTTCTCATTTTCCT
TCAGCGTGGTGTTTCGGTCATATAAAAGACCTTTAAAACGGGTGTCGTCAGGCAAGTTAAGCAATGTTCG
AACATCATGGAAGGTGATTTTATTTTTATGAAATGCTTGCTTGTATATAAGACGACGTTCATCATCGGTT
AGTGCCCGGATGCCTCCCGGGGAGACAAGACGAAGTTTGTTAATATGTTCCCAGACGGTGAAGGACTGGA
ATGTGTATGTTGCTTTTGGCGCGCGTTTTTCTTTAGGCTCAAACGTACAGAAACCGACTTTTTTCTCGAT
ATCATCCTTAGAAGCAAAAGGGCGTTGCGATGCCCAAATGGAAATATACTCGTGTTCAAATGCTTCTGTG
CAAACGATGTTCCCATATTCGCGCTGTTTGGCGAAAATCAGTTTGATTTCCCGTTCAAGATCGTCGCGGG
CAACAGTGTTGGTGTAATTATCCTCTTTATTACGCTTGTGCAGGGAAAATTTCGGATCCTTGACAACCAT
TTCTGCAACCGTTCGGTAACTTGAAAGAATGGATTGGTTTTCTTCAATATGTTTGAGCATCGTACTGTTT
TCTTTGTTGGTGCGCTCACTCTTGCGGTTGGATCTAAATCCACGCCGTTTAGCCAGATGAAGAAGGATGC
GGGCTAATTCATCGTTATTTAGTTTTCGATCCAGTGCTTCAACACGAAGCTGCCAGACGTCGATTTCGTG
CTTTTTTTCAAACAGCTTGTTCAGCTCTTCCTTCGTTAAAATTCCTTCGCGGACGAACAGGCGGCGAATG
CGCTCCAGTCGATGTTTGCGACGCCGCAGACGACGTCGGGCGGAGCGGGCGAGGCGACGTGGAAGAGCTA
GTGACTCCCCGGTTTTCGGGTTTTCCGCTCTGTCAAAAATGCGGACACCTAAATCTTCGATGCGAGGAAT
GTCCAAATTAATGACAGCCCAACCGATAGACGTAATGCCGATATCAAGACCGATTTTATACTTCATACAC
GGTGCCTGACTGCGTTAGCAATTTAACTGTGATAAACGGAATTGTTATCCGCTCACAATTCCTACCGCAT
TAAAGCTTATCGATGATAAGCTGTCAAACATGAGAATTACAACTTATATCGTATGGGGCTGACTTCAGGT
GCTACATTTGAAGAGATAAATTGCACTGAAATCTAGATTTCGCGGGATCGAGATCTCGATCCTCTACGCC
GGACGCATCGTGGCCGGCATCACCGGCGCCACAGGTGCGGTTGCTGGCGCCTATATCGCCGACATCACCG
ATGGGGAAGATCGGGCTCGCCACTTCGGGCTCATGAGCGCTTGTTTCGGCGTGGGTATGGTGGCAGGCCC
CGTGGCCGGGGGACTGTTGGGCGCCATCTCCTTGCATGCACCATTCCTTGCGGCGGCGGTGCTCAACGGC
CTCAACCTACTACTGGGCTGCTTCCTAATGCAGGAGTCGCATAAGGGAGAGCGTCGAGATCCCGGACACC
ATCGAATGGCGCAAAACCTTTCGCGGTATGGCATGATAGCGCCCGGAAGAGAGTCAATTCAGGGTGGTGA
ATGTGAAACCAGTAACGTTATACGATGTCGCAGAGTATGCCGGTGTCTCTTATCAGACCGTTTCCCGCGT
GGTGAACCAGGCCAGCCACGTTTCTGCGAAAACGCGGGAAAAAGTGGAAGCGGCGATGGCGGAGCTGAAT
TACATTCCCAACCGCGTGGCACAACAACTGGCGGGCAAACAGTCGTTGCTGATTGGCGTTGCCACCTCCA
GTCTGGCCCTGCACGCGCCGTCGCAAATTGTCGCGGCGATTAAATCTCGCGCCGATCAACTGGGTGCCAG
CGTGGTGGTGTCGATGGTAGAACGAAGCGGCGTCGAAGCCTGTAAAGCGGCGGTGCACAATCTTCTCGCG
CAACGCGTCAGTGGGCTGATCATTAACTATCCGCTGGATGACCAGGATGCCATTGCTGTGGAAGCTGCCT
GCACTAATGTTCCGGCGTTATTTCTTGATGTCTCTGACCAGACACCCATCAACAGTATTATTTTCTCCCA
TGAAGACGGTACGCGACTGGGCGTGGAGCATCTGGTCGCATTGGGTCACCAGCAAATCGCGCTGTTAGCG
GGCCCATTAAGTTCTGTCTCGGCGCGTCTGCGTCTGGCTGGCTGGCATAAATATCTCACTCGCAATCAAA
TTCAGCCGATAGCGGAACGGGAAGGCGACTGGAGTGCCATGTCCGGTTTTCAACAAACCATGCAAATGCT
GAATGAGGGTATCGTTCCCACTGCGATGCTGGTTGCCAACGATCAGATGGCGCTGGGCGCAATGCGCGCC
ATTACCGAGTCCGGGCTGCGCGTTGGTGCGGATATCTCGGTAGTGGGATACGACGATACCGAAGACAGCT
CATGTTATATCCCGCCGTTAACCACCATCAAACAGGATTTTCGCCTGCTGGGGCAAACCAGCGTGGACCG
CTTGCTGCAACTCTCTCAGGGCCAGGCGGTGAAGGGCAATCAGCTGTTGCCCGTCTCACTGGTGAAAAGA
AAAACCACCCTGGCGCCCAATACGCAAACCGCCTCTCCCCGCGCGTTGGCCGATTCATTAATGCAGCTGG
CACGACAGGTTTCCCGACTGGAAAGCGGGCAGTGATCAGAATCGACTGATGGACCAAAAAACCCCGCCGA
AGCGGGGACTTTGAACTAGCATACATTGACAGCTAGCTCAGTCCTAGGTATAATGCTAGCCTAGATCCGC
AGTAACCCCATGGGTCATAGTTCCCCTGAGATTATCGCTGTGGTATAATGAAAGTTATACCACAGCAATG
ATCTCAGGGTTACTATGATAAGGGCTTTCTGCCTATAGGCAGACTGACCCGTGGCGTTGGGGATCGCCTA
TCGCCCGCTTTCTTCGGGCATTCCCCACTCTTAGGCGAACGAAGACCTTGGCGGAAAACGTCAAGGTCTT
TTTTATGGAAGCCGGCGGCACCTCGCTAACGGATTCACCACTCCAAGAATTGGAGCCAATCAATTCTTGC
GGAGAACTGTGAATGCGCAAACCAACCCTTGGCAGAACATATCCATCGCGTCCGCCATCTCCAGCAGCCG
CACGCGGCGCATCTCGGGCAGCGTTGGGTCCTGGCCACGGGTGCGCATGATCGTGCTCCTGTCGTTGAGG
ACCCGGCTAGGCTGGCGGGGTTGCCTTACTGGTTAGCAGAATGAATCACCGATACGCGAGCGAACGTGAA
GCGACTGCTGCTGCAAAACGTCTGCGACCTGAGCAACAACATGAATGGTCTTCGGTTTCCGTGTTTCGTA
AAGTCTGGAAACGCGGAAGTCCCCTACGTGCTGCTGAAGTTGCCCGCAACAGAGAGTGGAACCAACCGGT
GATACCACGATACTATGACTGAGAGTCAACGCCATGAGCGGCCTCATTTCTTATTCTGAGTTACAACAGT
CCGCACCGCTGCCGGTAGCTCCTTCCGGTGGGCGCGGGGCATGACTATCGTCGCCGCACTTATGACTGTC
TTCTTTATCATGCAACTCGTAGGACAGGTGCCGGCAGCGCCCAACAGTCCCCCGGCCACGGGGCCTGCCA
CCATACCCACGCCGAAACAAGCGCCCTGCACCATTATGTTCCGGATCTGCATCGCAGGATGCTGCTGGCT
ACCCTGTGGAACACCTACATCTGTATTAACGAAGCGCTAACCGTTTTTATCAGGCTCTGGGAGGCAGAAT
AAATGATCATATCGTCAATTATTACCTCCACGGGGAGAGCCTGAGCAAACTGGCCTCAGGCATTTGAGAA
GCACACGGTCACACTGCTTCCGGTAGTCAATAAACCGGTAAACCAGCAATAGACATAAGCGGCTATTTAA
C
